>Addgene plasmid #229135 | CAG-mCherry | addgene full sequence | sequence record 458840 | Addgene NGS Result
ACATTACCGCCATGTTGACATTGATTATTGACTAGTTATTAATAGTAATCAATTACGGGGTCATTAGTTC
ATAGCCCATATATGGAGTTCCGCGTTACATAACTTACGGTAAATGGCCCGCCTGGCTGACCGCCCAACGA
CCCCCGCCCATTGACGTCAATAATGACGTATGTTCCCATAGTAACGCCAATAGGGACTTTCCATTGACGT
CAATGGGTGGAGTATTTACGGTAAACTGCCCACTTGGCAGTACATCAAGTGTATCATATGCCAAGTACGC
CCCCTATTGACGTCAATGACGGTAAATGGCCCGCCTGGCATTATGCCCAGTACATGACCTTATGGGACTT
TCCTACTTGGCAGTACATCTACGTATTAGTCATCGCTATTACCATGGTGATGCGGTTTTGGCAGTACATC
AATGGGCGTGGATAGCGGTTTGACTCACGGGGATTTCCAAGTCTCCACCCCATTGACGTCAATGGGAGTT
TGTTTTGGCACCAAAATCAACGGGACTTTCCAAAATGTCGTAACAACTCCGCCCCATTGACGCAAATGGG
CGGTAGGCGTGTACGGTGGGAGGTCTATATAAGCAGAGCTCAATAAAAGAGCCCACAACCCCTCACTCGG
GGCGCCAGTCCTCCGATTGACTGAGTCGCCCGGGTACCCGTATTCCCAATAAAGCCTCTTGCTGTTTGCA
TCCGAATCGTGGTCTCGCTGTTCCTTGGGAGGGTCTCCTCTGAGTGATTGACTACCCACGACGGGGGTCT
TTCATTTGGGGGCTCGTCCGGGATTTGGAGACCCCTGCCCAGGGACCACCGACCCACCACCGGGAGGTAA
GCTGGCCAGCAACTTATCTGTGTCTGTCCGATTGTCTAGTGTCTATGTTTGATGTTATGCGCCTGCGTCT
GTACTAGTTAGCTAACTAGCTCTGTATCTGGCGGACCCGTGGTGGAACTGACGAGTTCTGAACACCCGGC
CGCAACCCTGGGAGACGTCCCAGGGACTTTGGGGGCCGTTTTTGTGGCCCGACCTGAGGAAGGGAGTCGA
TGTGGAATCCGACCCCGTCAGGATATGTGGTTCTGGTAGGAGACGAGAACCTAAAACAGTTCCCGCCTCC
GTCTGAATTTTTGCTTTCGGTTTGGAACCGAAGCCGCGCGTCTTGTCTGCTGCAGCGCTGCAGCATCGTT
CTGTGTTGTCTCTGTCTGACTGTGTTTCTGTATTTGTCTGAAAATTAGGGCCAGACTGTTACCACTCCCT
TAAGTTTGACCTTAGGTCACTGGAAAGATGTCGAGCGGATCGCTCACAACCAGTCGGTAGATGTCAAGAA
GAGACGTTGGGTTACCTTCTGCTCTGCAGAATGGCCAACCTTTAACGTCGGATGGCCGCGAGACGGCACC
TTTAACCGAGACCTCATCACCCAGGTTAAGATCAAGGTCTTTTCACCTGGCCCGCATGGACACCCAGACC
AGGTCCCCTACATCGTGACCTGGGAAGCCTTGGCTTTTGACCCCCCTCCCTGGGTCAAGCCCTTTGTACA
CCCTAAGCCTCCGCCTCCTCTTCCTCCATCCGCCCCGTCTCTCCCCCTTGAACCTCCTCGTTCGACCCCG
CCTCGATCCTCCCTTTATCCAGCCCTCACTCCTTCTCTAGGCGCCGGAATTCGATGTCGACATTGATTAT
TGACTAGTTATTAATAGTAATCAATTACGGGGTCATTAGTTCATAGCCCATATATGGAGTTCCGCGTTAC
ATAACTTACGGTAAATGGCCCGCCTGGCTGACCGCCCAACGACCCCCGCCCATTGACGTCAATAATGACG
TATGTTCCCATAGTAACGCCAATAGGGACTTTCCATTGACGTCAATGGGTGGAGTATTTACGGTAAACTG
CCCACTTGGCAGTACATCAAGTGTATCATATGCCAAGTACGCCCCCTATTGACGTCAATGACGGTAAATG
GCCCGCCTGGCATTATGCCCAGTACATGACCTTATGGGACTTTCCTACTTGGCAGTACATCTACGTATTA
GTCATCGCTATTACCATGGTCGAGGTGAGCCCCACGTTCTGCTTCACTCTCCCCATCTCCCCCCCCTCCC
CACCCCCAATTTTGTATTTATTTATTTTTTAATTATTTTGTGCAGCGATGGGGGCGGGGGGGGGGGGGGG
GCGCGCGCCAGGCGGGGCGGGGCGGGGCGAGGGGCGGGGCGGGGCGAGGCGGAGAGGTGCGGCGGCAGCC
AATCAGAGCGGCGCGCTCCGAAAGTTTCCTTTTATGGCGAGGCGGCGGCGGCGGCGGCCCTATAAAAAGC
GAAGCGCGCGGCGGGCGGGAGTCGCTGCGCGCTGCCTTCGCCCCGTGCCCCGCTCCGCCGCCGCCTCGCG
CCGCCCGCCCCGGCTCTGACTGACCGCGTTACTCCCACAGGTGAGCGGGCGGGACGGCCCTTCTCCTCCG
GGCTGTAATTAGCGCTTGGTTTAATGACGGCTTGTTTCTTTTCTGTGGCTGCGTGAAAGCCTTGAGGGGC
TCCGGGAGGGCCCTTTGTGCGGGGGGAGCGGCTCGGGGGGTGCGTGCGTGTGTGTGTGCGTGGGGAGCGC
CGCGTGCGGCTCCGCGCTGCCCGGCGGCTGTGAGCGCTGCGGGCGCGGCGCGGGGCTTTGTGCGCTCCGC
AGTGTGCGCGAGGGGAGCGCGGCCGGGGGCGGTGCCCCGCGGTGCGGGGGGGGCTGCGAGGGGAACAAAG
GCTGCGTGCGGGGTGTGTGCGTGGGGGGGTGAGCAGGGGGTGTGGGCGCGTCGGTCGGGCTGCAACCCCC
CCTGCACCCCCCTCCCCGAGTTGCTGAGCACGGCCCGGCTTCGGGTGCGGGGCTCCGTACGGGGCGTGGC
GCGGGGCTCGCCGTGCCGGGCGGGGGGTGGCGGCAGGTGGGGGTGCCGGGCGGGGCGGGGCCGCCTCGGG
CCGGGGAGGGCTCGGGGGAGGGGCGCGGCGGCCCCCGGAGCGCCGGCGGCTGTCGAGGCGCGGCGAGCCG
CAGCCATTGCCTTTTATGGTAATCGTGCGAGAGGGCGCAGGGACTTCCTTTGTCCCAAATCTGTGCGGAG
CCGAAATCTGGGAGGCGCCGCCGCACCCCCTCTAGCGGGCGCGGGGCGAAGCGGTGCGGCGCCGGCAGGA
AGGAAATGGGCGGGGAGGGCCTTCGTGCGTCGCCGCGCCGCCGTCCCCTTCTCCCTCTCCAGCCTCGGGG
CTGTCCGCGGGGGGACGGCTGCCTTCGGGGGGGACGGGGCAGGGCGGGGTTCGGCTTCTGGCGTGTGACC
GGCGGCTCTAGAGCCTCTGCTAACCATGTTCATGCCTTCTTCTTTTTCCTACAGCTCCTGGGCAACGTGC
TGGTTATTGTGCTGTCTCATCATTTTGGCAAAGAATTCGCTAGCGGATCCGGCCGCCTCGGCCACCGGTC
GCCACCATGGTGAGCAAGGGCGAGGAGGATAACATGGCCATCATCAAGGAGTTCATGCGCTTCAAGGTGC
ACATGGAGGGCTCCGTGAACGGCCACGAGTTCGAGATCGAGGGCGAGGGCGAGGGCCGCCCCTACGAGGG
CACCCAGACCGCCAAGCTGAAGGTGACCAAGGGTGGCCCCCTGCCCTTCGCCTGGGACATCCTGTCCCCT
CAGTTCATGTACGGCTCCAAGGCCTACGTGAAGCACCCCGCCGACATCCCCGACTACTTGAAGCTGTCCT
TCCCCGAGGGCTTCAAGTGGGAGCGCGTGATGAACTTCGAGGACGGCGGCGTGGTGACCGTGACCCAGGA
CTCCTCCCTGCAGGACGGCGAGTTCATCTACAAGGTGAAGCTGCGCGGCACCAACTTCCCCTCCGACGGC
CCCGTAATGCAGAAGAAGACCATGGGCTGGGAGGCCTCCTCCGAGCGGATGTACCCCGAGGACGGCGCCC
TGAAGGGCGAGATCAAGCAGAGGCTGAAGCTGAAGGACGGCGGCCACTACGACGCTGAGGTCAAGACCAC
CTACAAGGCCAAGAAGCCCGTGCAGCTGCCCGGCGCCTACAACGTCAACATCAAGTTGGACATCACCTCC
CACAACGAGGACTACACCATCGTGGAACAGTACGAACGCGCCGAGGGCCGCCACTCCACCGGCGGCATGG
ACGAGCTGTACAAGGAACAAAAACTTATTTCTGAAGAAGATCTGTAAGTTTAAACCAATCAACCTCTGGA
TTACAAAATTTGTGAAAGATTGACTGGTATTCTTAACTATGTTGCTCCTTTTACGCTATGTGGATACGCT
GCTTTAATGCCTTTGTATCATGCTATTGCTTCCCGTATGGCTTTCATTTTCTCCTCCTTGTATAAATCCT
GGTTGCTGTCTCTTTATGAGGAGTTGTGGCCCGTTGTCAGGCAACGTGGCGTGGTGTGCACTGTGTTTGC
TGACGCAACCCCCACTGGTTGGGGCATTGCCACCACCTGTCAGCTCCTTTCCGGGACTTTCGCTTTCCCC
CTCCCTATTGCCACGGCGGAACTCATCGCCGCCTGCCTTGCCCGCTGCTGGACAGGGGCTCGGCTGTTGG
GCACTGACAATTCCGTGGTGTTGTCGGGGAAGCTGACGTCCTTTCCATGGCTGCTCGCCTGTGTTGCCAC
CTGGATTCTGCGCGGGACGTCCTTCTGCTACGTCCCTTCGGCCCTCAATCCAGCGGACCTTCCTTCCCGC
GGCCTGCTGCCGGCTCTGCGGCCTCTTCCGCGTCTTCGCCTTCGCCCTCAGACGAGTCGGATCTCCCTTT
GGGCCGCCTCCCCGCCTGGAATTCGAGCTCGAGCTTGTTAACATCGATAAAATAAAAGATTTTATTTAGT
CTCCAGAAAAAGGGGGGAATGAAAGACCCCACCTGTAGGTTTGGCAAGCTAGCTTAAGTAACGCCATTTT
GCAAGGCATGGAAAAATACATAACTGAGAATAGAGAAGTTCAGATCAAGGTCAGGAACAGATGGAACAGC
TGAATATGGGCCAAACAGGATATCTGTGGTAAGCAGTTCCTGCCCCGGCTCAGGGCCAAGAACAGATGGA
ACAGCTGAATATGGGCCAAACAGGATATCTGTGGTAAGCAGTTCCTGCCCCGGCTCAGGGCCAAGAACAG
ATGGTCCCCAGATGCGGTCCAGCCCTCAGCAGTTTCTAGAGAACCATCAGATGTTTCCAGGGTGCCCCAA
GGACCTGAAATGACCCTGTGCCTTATTTGAACTAACCAATCAGTTCGCTTCTCGCTTCTGTTCGCGCGCT
TCTGCTCCCCGAGCTCAATAAAAGAGCCCACAACCCCTCACTCGGGGCGCCAGTCCTCCGATTGACTGAG
TCGCCCGGGTACCCGTGTATCCAATAAACCCTCTTGCAGTTGCATCCGACTTGTGGTCTCGCTGTTCCTT
GGGAGGGTCTCCTCTGAGTGATTGACTACCCGTCAGCGGGGGTCTTTCACATGCAGCATGTATCAAAATT
AATTTGGTTTTTTTTCTTAAGTATTTACATTAAATGGCCATAGTTGCATTAATGAATCGGCCAACGCGCG
GGGAGAGGCGGTTTGCGTATTGGGCGCTCTTCCGCTTCCTCGCTCACTGACTCGCTGCGCTCGGTCGTTC
GGCTGCGGCGAGCGGTATCAGCTCACTCAAAGGCGGTAATACGGTTATCCACAGAATCAGGGGATAACGC
AGGAAAGAACATGTGAGCAAAAGGCCAGCAAAAGGCCAGGAACCGTAAAAAGGCCGCGTTGCTGGCGTTT
TTCCATAGGCTCCGCCCCCCTGACGAGCATCACAAAAATCGACGCTCAAGTCAGAGGTGGCGAAACCCGA
CAGGACTATAAAGATACCAGGCGTTTCCCCCTGGAAGCTCCCTCGTGCGCTCTCCTGTTCCGACCCTGCC
GCTTACCGGATACCTGTCCGCCTTTCTCCCTTCGGGAAGCGTGGCGCTTTCTCATAGCTCACGCTGTAGG
TATCTCAGTTCGGTGTAGGTCGTTCGCTCCAAGCTGGGCTGTGTGCACGAACCCCCCGTTCAGCCCGACC
GCTGCGCCTTATCCGGTAACTATCGTCTTGAGTCCAACCCGGTAAGACACGACTTATCGCCACTGGCAGC
AGCCACTGGTAACAGGATTAGCAGAGCGAGGTATGTAGGCGGTGCTACAGAGTTCTTGAAGTGGTGGCCT
AACTACGGCTACACTAGAAGAACAGTATTTGGTATCTGCGCTCTGCTGAAGCCAGTTACCTTCGGAAAAA
GAGTTGGTAGCTCTTGATCCGGCAAACAAACCACCGCTGGTAGCGGTGGTTTTTTTGTTTGCAAGCAGCA
GATTACGCGCAGAAAAAAAGGATCTCAAGAAGATCCTTTGATCTTTTCTACGGGGTCTGACGCTCAGTGG
AACGAAAACTCACGTTAAGGGATTTTGGTCATGAGATTATCAAAAAGGATCTTCACCTAGATCCTTTTGC
GGCCGCAAATCAATCTAAAGTATATATGAGTAAACTTGGTCTGACAGTTACCAATGCTTAATCAGTGAGG
CACCTATCTCAGCGATCTGTCTATTTCGTTCATCCATAGTTGCCTGACTCCCCGTCGTGTAGATAACTAC
GATACGGGAGGGCTTACCATCTGGCCCCAGTGCTGCAATGATACCGCGAGACCCACGCTCACCGGCTCCA
GATTTATCAGCAATAAACCAGCCAGCCGGAAGGGCCGAGCGCAGAAGTGGTCCTGCAACTTTATCCGCCT
CCATCCAGTCTATTAATTGTTGCCGGGAAGCTAGAGTAAGTAGTTCGCCAGTTAATAGTTTGCGCAACGT
TGTTGCCATTGCTACAGGCATCGTGGTGTCACGCTCGTCGTTTGGTATGGCTTCATTCAGCTCCGGTTCC
CAACGATCAAGGCGAGTTACATGATCCCCCATGTTGTGCAAAAAAGCGGTTAGCTCCTTCGGTCCTCCGA
TCGTTGTCAGAAGTAAGTTGGCCGCAGTGTTATCACTCATGGTTATGGCAGCACTGCATAATTCTCTTAC
TGTCATGCCATCCGTAAGATGCTTTTCTGTGACTGGTGAGTACTCAACCAAGTCATTCTGAGAATAGTGT
ATGCGGCGACCGAGTTGCTCTTGCCCGGCGTCAATACGGGATAATACCGCGCCACATAGCAGAACTTTAA
AAGTGCTCATCATTGGAAAACGTTCTTCGGGGCGAAAACTCTCAAGGATCTTACCGCTGTTGAGATCCAG
TTCGATGTAACCCACTCGTGCACCCAACTGATCTTCAGCATCTTTTACTTTCACCAGCGTTTCTGGGTGA
GCAAAAACAGGAAGGCAAAATGCCGCAAAAAAGGGAATAAGGGCGACACGGAAATGTTGAATACTCATAC
TCTTCCTTTTTCAATGATCCGGCCATTAGCCATATTATTCATTGGTTATATAGCATAAATCAATATTGGC
TATTGGCCATTGCATACGTTGTATCCATATCATAATATGTACATTTATATTGGCTCATGTCCA
Features (pLannotate 1.2.2; 17 found; start..end, strand, type, name):
     17..396     +  enhancer       CMV enhancer: human cytomegalovirus immediate early enhancer
    397..600     +  promoter       CMV promoter: human cytomegalovirus (CMV) immediate early promoter
    601..776     +  LTR            5' LTR (truncated): truncated long terminal repeat from Moloney murine sarcoma virus
    898..1172    +  misc_feature   MESV Ψ (fragment): packaging signal of murine embryonic stem cell virus
   1239..1655    +  CDS            gag (truncated): truncated Moloney murine leukemia virus (MMLV) gag gene lacking the start codon
   1669..2048    +  enhancer       CMV enhancer: human cytomegalovirus immediate early enhancer
   2050..2327    +  promoter       chicken β-actin promoter: No description available
   2328..3344    +  intron         chimeric intron: chimera between introns from chicken β-actin and rabbit β-globin
   3342..3398    +  CDS            HBB (fragment): HBB_LEPEU - Experimental evidence at protein level: Swiss-Prot protein existence level 1. Involved in oxygen transport from the lung to the various peripheral tissues. From Lepus europaeus (European hare).
   3437..4144    +  CDS            mCherry: mCherry is a basic (constitutively fluorescent) red fluorescent protein published in 2004, derived from Discosoma sp.. It is reported to be a very rapidly-maturing monomer with low acid sensitivity.
   4187..4775    +  misc_feature   WPRE: woodchuck hepatitis virus posttranscriptional regulatory element
   4848..4969    +  LTR            3' LTR (ΔU3) (fragment): self-inactivating 3' long terminal repeat (LTR) from Moloney murine leukemia virus
   4970..5439    +  LTR            LTR: long terminal repeat from Moloney murine leukemia virus
   5505..5557    -  CDS            lacI (fragment): lac repressor; lacI; The lac repressor binds to the lac operator to inhibit transcription in E. coli. This inhibition can be relieved by adding lactose or isopropyl-β-D-thiogalactopyranoside (IPTG).
   5740..6328    -  rep_origin     ori: high-copy-number ColE1/pMB1/pBR322/pUC origin of replication
   6488..7348    -  CDS            AmpR: β-lactamase; bla; confers resistance to ampicillin, carbenicillin, and related antibiotics
   7349..7365    -  promoter       AmpR promoter (fragment): bla
