[The description below was written by a language model from this plasmid's Addgene catalogue record and pLannotate feature annotations shown in this document.]
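Description:
CAG-mCherry is a Moloney murine leukemia virus-type gammaretroviral transfer vector for mammalian expression of the red fluorescent protein mCherry. It was derived from the CAG-GFP retroviral backbone by replacing GFP with the 708 bp mCherry coding sequence. The plasmid is about 7.5 kb; the catalogue lists 7,457 bp, while the sequenced record is 7,483 nt. It is propagated in E. coli through a high-copy ColE1/pUC-type origin and selected with ampicillin via the β-lactamase gene. The record lists a recombination-reducing strain for growth, which is a common choice for plasmids that carry repeated LTR sequences.

In the viral portion, a CMV enhancer/promoter is fused to a truncated 5' LTR, an arrangement that drives strong transcription of the genomic RNA in packaging cells. A packaging signal and a truncated gag fragment lacking its start codon follow, and these promote encapsidation of that RNA. The internal expression cassette uses the CAG promoter, made up of the CMV enhancer, the chicken β-actin promoter and a chimeric β-actin/β-globin intron, to give strong constitutive mCherry expression. A downstream WPRE enhances transcript stability and expression. The 3' end is annotated both with a ΔU3 self-inactivating LTR fragment and with additional MMLV LTR sequence, so the exact LTR configuration is not fully clear from the table. The short HBB and lacI fragments appear to be residual sequence from the intron and the backbone.

No viral structural genes are intact, so gag-pol and envelope functions must be supplied in trans to produce particles. The stated purpose is a retrovirus driving an mCherry reporter. Because gammaretroviruses integrate only in dividing cells, such vectors are typically used to label proliferating cells and their progeny, which is consistent with the associated work on adult hippocampal neural stem and progenitor cells.
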