Addgene plasmid #229135: CAG-mCherry
Purpose: Retrovirus driving mCherry reporter
Depositing lab: Elizabeth Kirby. Depositing organization: Ohio State University. Publication: Neural stem and progenitor cells support and protect adult hippocampal function via vascular endothelial growth factor secretion. Miller LN, Walters AE, Denninger JK, Hanson MA, Marshall AH, Johantges AC, Hosawi M, Sebring G, Rieskamp JD, Ding T, Rindani R, Chen KS, Goldberg ME, Senthilvelan S, Volk A, Zhao F, Askwith C, Wester JC, Kirby ED. Mol Psychiatry. 2024 Nov 11. doi: 10.1038/s41380-024-02827-8. PubMed 39528687.
Backbone
  Vector backbone: CAG-GFP
  Backbone manufacturer: Addgene
  Backbone size w/o insert (bp): 6800
  Total vector size (bp): 7457
  Modifications to backbone: Replaced GFP with mCherry
  Vector type: Mammalian Expression, Retroviral
Growth in bacteria
  Bacterial resistance: Ampicillin, 100 μg/mL
  Growth temperature: 37°C
  Growth strain: NEB Stable
  Copy number: Unknown
Gene/Insert
  Gene/Insert name: mCherry
  Insert size (bp): 708
Terms and licenses: Academic/Nonprofit Terms; Industry Terms: Not Available to Industry
Depositor comments: Please visit https://doi.org/10.1101/2023.04.24.537801 for bioRxiv preprint.
How to cite: CAG-mCherry was a gift from Elizabeth Kirby (Addgene plasmid # 229135 ; http://n2t.net/addgene:229135 ; RRID:Addgene_229135)
